>Addgene plasmid #43619 | III-GCAA | depositor partial sequence | sequence record 58884 | III-GCAA sequence 426 bps
CGTCTCGGCTCACCCCAGAGCAGGTCGTGGCAATCGCGAGCAATAACGGCGGAAAACAGGCTTTGGAAAC
GGTGCAGAGGCTCCTTCCAGTGCTGTGCCAAGCGCACGGACTCACCCCAGAGCAGGTCGTGGCGATCGCA
AGCCACGACGGAGGAAAGCAAGCCTTGGAAACAGTACAGAGGCTGTTGCCTGTGCTGTGCCAAGCGCACG
GCCTCACCCCAGAGCAGGTCGTGGCAATCGCCTCCAACATTGGCGGGAAACAGGCACTCGAGACTGTCCA
GCGCCTGCTTCCCGTGCTGTGCCAAGCGCACGGATTAACCCCAGAGCAGGTCGTGGCAATCGCCTCCAAC
ATTGGCGGGAAACAGGCACTCGAGACTGTCCAGCGCCTGCTTCCCGTGCTGTGCCAAGCGCACGGACTCA
GAGACG
