>Addgene plasmid #43619 | III-GCAA | addgene partial sequence | sequence record 61590 | M13-F20 5'-TGTAAAACGACGGCCAGT-3'
TTGGGCGATTGGGCCCTCTGATGCATGCTCGAGCGGCCGCCAGTGTGATGGATATCTGCAGAATTCGCCC
TTGATGCCGTCCTAGCGCGTCTCGGCTCACCCCAGAGCAGGTCGTGGCAATCGCGAGCAATAACGGCGGA
AAACAGGCTTTGGAAACGGTGCAGAGGCTCCTTCCAGTGCTGTGCCAAGCGCACGGACTCACCCCAGAGC
AGGTCGTGGCGATCGCAAGCCACGACGGAGGAAAGCAAGCCTTGGAAACAGTACAGAGGCTGTTGCCTGT
GCTGTGCCAAGCGCACGGCCTCACCCCAGAGCAGGTCGTGGCAATCGCCTCCAACATTGGCGGGAAACAG
GCACTCGAGACTGTCCAGCGCCTGCTTCCCGTGCTGTGCCAAGCGCACGGATTAACCCCAGAGCAGGTCG
TGGCAATCGCCTCCAACATTGGCGGGAAACAGGCACTCGAGACTGTCCAGCGCCTGCTTCCCGTGCTGTG
CCAAGCGCACGGACTCAGAGACGTGGGCACAGGAAAGATACTTAAGGGCGAATTCCAGCACACTGGCGGC
CGTTACTAGTGGATCCGAGCTCGGTACCAAGCTTGATGCATAGCTTGAGTATTCTATAGTGTCACCTAAA
TAGCTTGGCGTAATCATGGTCATAGCTGTTTCCTGTGTGAAATTGTTATCCGCTCACAATTCCACACAAC
ATACGAGCCGGAAGCATAAAGTGTAAAGCCTGGGGTGCCTAATGAGTGAGCTAACTCACATTAATTGCGT
TGCGCTCACTGCCCGCTTTCCAGTCGGGAAACCTGTCGTGCCAGCTGCATTAATGAATCGGCCAACGCGC
GGGGAGAGGCGGTTTGCGTATTGGGCGCTCTTCCGCTTCCTCGCTCACTGACTCGCTGCGCTCGGTCGTT
CGCTGCGCGACGTTCACTNTCAGGATAGTTC
