[The description below was written by a language model from this plasmid's Addgene catalogue record.]
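Description:
III-GCAA is a bacterial cloning plasmid built on the commercial pCRII-TOPO backbone (about 4.0 kb without insert), into which a 426 bp synthetic insert was introduced by TOPO cloning. It is a high-copy plasmid maintained in E. coli and carries both ampicillin and kanamycin resistance, as is standard for this backbone, so either or both drugs can be used for selection. The insert is flanked by the T7 and M13 reverse priming sites of the vector, which are the sites recorded for sequence verification. No feature table is provided, so the exact layout of vector elements around the insert is not documented here.

The record gives the insert only by its name and describes it as synthetic, without stating its function. The associated publication describes a TALEN genome-editing system for generating human stem cell-based disease models, and the name fits a library component for TALE array assembly. "GCAA" plausibly denotes a four-nucleotide target specified by four preassembled TALE repeat units, a reading consistent with the insert size given that TALE repeats are roughly 100 bp each, and "III" plausibly indicates the position of this block within the ordered assembly. This interpretation is inferred from the name, size and publication rather than stated in the record. The plasmid has no expression function of its own, with no mammalian promoter, tag or reporter listed. It appears to serve as a storage and propagation vector from which the repeat module would be taken for stepwise construction of full-length custom TALENs in a separate destination vector.
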