Addgene plasmid #43619: III-GCAA
Depositing lab: Chad Cowan & Kiran Musunuru. Depositing organization: Harvard University. Publication: A TALEN Genome-Editing System for Generating Human Stem Cell-Based Disease Models. Ding Q, Lee YK, Schaefer EA, Peters DT, Veres A, Kim K, Kuperwasser N, Motola DL, Meissner TB, Hendriks WT, Trevisan M, Gupta RM, Moisan A, Banks E, Friesen M, Schinzel RT, Xia F, Tang A, Xia Y, Figueroa E, Wann A, Ahfeldt T, Daheron L, Zhang F, Rubin LL, Peng LF, Chung RT, Musunuru K, Cowan CA. Cell Stem Cell. 2012 Dec 12. pii: S1934-5909(12)00645-5. doi: 10.1016/j.stem.2012.11.011. PubMed 23246482.
Backbone
  Vector backbone: pCRII-TOPO
  Backbone manufacturer: Invitrogen
  Backbone size w/o insert (bp): 3973
  Vector type: Bacterial Cloning
Growth in bacteria
  Bacterial resistance: Ampicillin and Kanamycin, 100 & 50 μg/mL
  Growth temperature: 37°C
  Growth strain: Top10
  Copy number: High Copy
Gene/Insert
  Gene/Insert name: III-GCAA
  Species: Synthetic
  Insert size (bp): 426
  Cloning method: TOPO Cloning
  Sequencing primers: 5′ T7; 3′ M13-rev
Terms and licenses: Academic/Nonprofit Terms; Industry Terms: Not Available to Industry
How to cite: III-GCAA was a gift from Chad Cowan & Kiran Musunuru (Addgene plasmid # 43619 ; http://n2t.net/addgene:43619 ; RRID:Addgene_43619)
